Addgene plasmid #53441: RP125 pUAST EGFP:Orco
Purpose: N-terminal fusion of EGFP to Drosophila melanogaster Orco
Depositing lab: Leslie Vosshall. Depositing organization: Rockefeller University. Publication: Atypical membrane topology and heteromeric function of Drosophila odorant receptors in vivo. Benton R, Sachse S, Michnick SW, Vosshall LB. PLoS Biol. 2006 Feb;4(2):e20. Epub 2006 Jan 17. 10.1371/journal.pbio.0040020 PubMed 16402857.
Backbone
  Vector backbone: pUAST
  Vector type: Insect Expression
Growth in bacteria
  Bacterial resistance: Ampicillin, 100 μg/mL
  Growth temperature: 37°C
  Growth strain: DH5alpha
  Copy number: Unknown
Gene/Insert
  Gene/Insert name: EGFP:Orco (alt names: Or83b; Orco; Odorant receptor co-receptor)
  Species: D. melanogaster (fly)
  Entrez Gene: Orco (a.k.a. Dmel_CG10609, 83A.2, 83b, A45, CG10609, DOR45, DOR83b, DmORCO, DmOrco, DmelOrco, Dmel\CG10609, OR49, OR83B, OR83b, ORCO, Or83b, OrCo, or83b, orco, vainsA)
  Tag / fusion protein: EGFP (N terminal on insert)
  Cloning method: Restriction Enzyme; 5′ cloning site EcoRI (destroyed during cloning); 3′ cloning site XhoI (not destroyed)
  Sequencing primers: 5′ EGFP-C (5'-CATGGTCCTGCTGGAGTTCGTG-3'); 3′ SV40-splice-R2 (5'-CACAAACAATTAGAATCAGTAG-3')
Terms and licenses: Academic/Nonprofit Terms; Industry Terms: Not Available to Industry
How to cite: RP125 pUAST EGFP:Orco was a gift from Leslie Vosshall (Addgene plasmid # 53441 ; http://n2t.net/addgene:53441 ; RRID:Addgene_53441)
