[The description below was written by a language model from this plasmid's Addgene catalogue record.]
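Description:
RP125 pUAST EGFP:Orco is an insect expression plasmid built on the pUAST backbone, the standard Drosophila vector for GAL4/UAS-controlled transgene expression. It is propagated in E. coli under ampicillin selection; the copy number is recorded as unknown, and no feature table is provided, so the individual backbone elements are not itemised in the record. In general, pUAST places an insert downstream of tandem GAL4-binding UAS sites and a minimal hsp70 promoter, followed by an SV40 splice and polyadenylation region (consistent with the SV40-based 3′ sequencing primer listed here). The vector also carries P-element ends and a mini-white eye-colour marker for germline transformation and identification of transgenic flies.

The payload is the Drosophila melanogaster odorant receptor co-receptor Orco (formerly Or83b, CG10609) with EGFP fused to its N-terminus. The fusion was inserted by restriction cloning between EcoRI and XhoI sites, with the 5′ EcoRI site destroyed in the process and the 3′ XhoI site retained. Orco is the broadly expressed partner that associates with ligand-specific odorant receptors in olfactory sensory neurons. In flies carrying this transgene, crossing to a chosen GAL4 driver line would produce the fluorescent fusion protein in the driver's expression pattern, allowing the co-receptor to be visualised in defined cells. The associated study concerns the membrane topology and heteromeric function of fly odorant receptors in vivo, so a terminally tagged Orco fits work on the orientation, localisation and assembly of the protein, although the record itself states the purpose only as the N-terminal EGFP fusion.
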