>Addgene plasmid #53441 | RP125 pUAST EGFP:Orco | addgene partial sequence | sequence record 90473 | SV40-splice-R2 5'-CACAAACAATTAGAATCAGTAG-3'
TACACTTAAAAATTTTATATTTACCTTAGAGCTTTAAATCTCTGTAGGTAGTTTGTCCAATTATGTCACA
CCACAGAAGTAAGGTTCCTTCACAAAGATCCTCTAGAGGTACCCTCGAGTTTTTTTTTTTTTTTTTTTTC
ACTACACATTTATTTAGTTTGCATCTTGAGTTTACATTAAAAGCTCTACGCGTGTACAAAATCGATAAGT
ATTTGCAGGCTTCTATGTGCCCCAGAATGTCTCCATTATGCCCCACGAGGCTCGCTCGTCGCAGGTATAA
AATATATAATTTGCGTTATAATTGCTCTGTGATATTGCTGGTTGCACAGTGCGGAGGGGGCAAGGGGCGG
TAGGTGGCTTCTTGGCATTCGCTTTTCTGGTACAAAAATCCATCAGCTTCGCAGCAACTTACTTGAGCTG
CACCAGCACCATAAAGTAGGTGACGACGGCACCCAGAACCGAAGCAAACAAATCCAGGGAGACGGTGAAG
AATTTCGCTCCCGATATGCTCATCGCCTTCTGGCACTGCTGGCACACGATCTGGACGAAGGTCTTGGCCT
CCTCGGAGCCATCGTACCAGTGGCACGAGTAGGCGGCCTCCATGACGGATGAACTCTCTTCAATCAGACG
ATTGCCAAAGATGCAAAAGTGGAACACCTGGGCCAGCGCGTATCCTAGGTATCCGACGACTGTGAAGGCG
TAGACATTCACTCCGTTGATTTTGGTGGCCTGGTATGCCAGCAGGGTCAGCTTGATGGTCGAGGTCAGCA
TGTGGAGGAGGAGGGCGGCTCCGTAAGTATCGCCGATGGCAGCCACCAGTCGCACCACGTGCTTGTGCCG
CTCGACCCAGTACTTGATGGCACTGCGCACCATCATCTCCTGCTTTTTGGTCAGCCCGTTGGGATTAGCG
CCGTTCACCAACCCGTTGCCTCCGCCCCCGTTCCCGCCAAAGGACTGCAGTGTCGAGGGTGCTCGAAACT
GAGCGCCCCAATCCGCTTTCGAGCTGTAGATGCCCGA
