>Addgene plasmid #53441 | RP125 pUAST EGFP:Orco | addgene partial sequence | sequence record 90476 | EGFP-C 5'-CATGGTCCTGCTGGAGTTCGTG-3'
CTCTCGGCATGGACGAGCTGTACAAGGAATTCATGACAACCTCGATGCAGCCGAGCAAGTACACGGGCCT
GGTCGCCGACCTGATGCCCAACATCCGGGCGATGAAGTACTCCGGCCTGTTCATGCACAACTTCACGGGC
GGCAGTGCCTTCATGAAGAAGGTGTACTCCTCCGTGCACCTGGTGTTCCTCCTCATGCAGTTCACCTTCA
TCCTGGTCAACATGGCCCTGAACGCCGAGGAGGTCAACGAGCTGTCGGGCAACACGATCACGACCCTCTT
CTTCACCCACTGCATCACGAAGTTTATCTACCTGGCTGTTAACCAGAAGAATTTCTACAGAACATTGAAT
ATATGGAACCAGGTGAACACGCATCCCTTGTTCGCCGAGTCGGATGCTCGTTACCATTCGATCGCACTGG
CGAAGATGAGGAAGCTGTTCTTTCTGGTGATGCTGACCACAGTCGCCTCGGCCACCGCCTGGACCACGAT
CACCTTCTTTGGCGACAGCGTAAAAATGGTGGTGGACCATGAGACGAACTCCAGCATCCCGGTGGAGATA
CCCCGGCTGCCGATTAAGTCCTTCTACCCGTGGAACGCCAGCCACGGCATGTTCTACATGATCAGCTTTG
CCTTTCAGATCTACTACGTGCTCTTCTCGATGATCCACTCCAATCTATGCGACGTGATGTTCTGCTCTTG
GCTGATATTCGCCTGCGAGCAGCTGCAGCACTTGAAGGGCATCATGAAGCCGCTGATGGAGCTGTCCGCC
TCGCTGGACACCTACAGGCCCAACTCGGCGGCCCTCTTCAGGTCCCTGTCGGCCAACTCCAAGTCGGAGC
TAATTCATAATGAAGAAAAGGATCCCGGCACCGACATGGACATGTCGGGCATCTACAGCTCGAAAGCGGA
TTGGGGCGCTCAGTTTCGAGCACCCTCGACACTGCAGTCCTTTGGCGGGAACGGGGGCGGAGGCAACGGG
TTGGTGAACGGCGCTAATCCCAACGGGCTGACCAAAAAGCAGGAGATGATGGTGCGCAGTGCCATCAAGT
ACTGGG
