>Addgene plasmid #53441 | RP125 pUAST EGFP:Orco | addgene partial sequence | sequence record 91686 | pCasper-hs 5'-GCAACTACTGAAATCTGCCAAG-3'
AGAAGAGAACTCTGAATAGGGAATTGGGAATTGCAAAACATGGTGAGCAAGGGCGAGGAGCTGTTCACCG
GGGTGGTGCCCATCCTGGTCGAGCTGGACGGCGACGTAAACGGCCACAAGTTCAGCGTGTCCGGCGAGGG
CGAGGGCGATGCCACCTACGGCAAGCTGACCCTGAAGTTCATCTGCACCACCGGCAAGCTGCCCGTGCCC
TGGCCCACCCTCGTGACCACCCTGACCTACGGCGTGCAGTGCTTCAGCCGCTACCCCGACCACATGAAGC
AGCACGACTTCTTCAAGTCCGCCATGCCCGAAGGCTACGTCCAGGAGCGCACCATCTTCTTCAAGGACGA
CGGCAACTACAAGACCCGCGCCGAGGTGAAGTTCGAGGGCGACACCCTGGTGAACCGCATCGAGCTGAAG
GGCATCGACTTCAAGGAGGACGGCAACATCCTGGGGCACAAGCTGGAGTACAACTACAACAGCCACAACG
TCTATATCATGGCCGACAAGCAGAAGAACGGCATCAAGGTGAACTTCAAGATCCGCCACAACATCGAGGA
CGGCAGCGTGCAGCTCGCCGACCACTACCAGCAGAACACCCCCATCGGCGACGGCCCCGTGCTGCTGCCC
GACAACCACTACCTGAGCACCCAGTCCGCCCTGAGCAAAGACCCCAACGAGAAGCGCGATCACATGGTCC
TGCTGGAGTTCGTGACCGCCGCCGGGATCACTCTCGGCATGGACGAGCTGTACAAGGAATTCATGACAAC
CTCGATGCAGCCGAGCAAGTACACGGGCCTGGTCGCCGACCTGATGCCCAACATCCGGGCGATGAAGTAC
TCCGGCCTGTTCATGCACAACTTCACGGGCGGCAGTGCCTTCATGAAGAAGGTGTACTCCTCCGTGCACC
TGGTGTTCCTCCTCATGCAGTTCACCTTCATCCTGGTCAACATGGCCCTGAACGCCGAGGAGGTCAACGA
GCTGTCGGGCAACACGATCACGACCCTCTTCTTCACCCACTGCA
