>Addgene plasmid #53441 | RP125 pUAST EGFP:Orco | addgene partial sequence | sequence record 91748 | EGFP-N 5'-CGTCGCCGTCCAGCTCGACCAG-3'
CCGGTGAACAGCTCCTCGCCCTTGCTCACCATGTTTTGCAATTCCCAATTCCCTATTCAGAGTTCTCTTC
TTGTATTCAATAATTACTTCTTGGCAGATTTCAGTAGTTGCAGTTGATTTACTTGGTTGCTGGTTACTTT
TAATTGATTCACTTTAACTTGCACTTTACTGCAGATTGTTTAGCTTGTTCAGCTGCGCTTGTTTATTTGC
TTAGCTTTCGCTTAGCGACGTGTTCACTTTGCTTGTTTGAATTGAATTGTCGCTCCGTAGACGAAGCGCC
TCTATTTATACTCCGGCGCTCGCTAGAGTCTCCGCTCGGAGGACAGTACTCCGCTCGGAGGACAGTACTC
CGCTCGGAGGACAGTACTCCGCTCGGAGGACAGTACTCCGCTCGGAGGACAGTACTCCGACCTGCAGGCA
TGCAAGCTTGGATCCGGAGAGCTCCCAACGCGTTGGATGCAGCCAAGCTTTGCGTACTCGCAAATTATTA
AAAATAAAACTTTAAAAATAATTTCGTCTAATTAATATTATGAGTTAATTCAAACCCCACGGACATGCTA
AGGGTTAATCAACAATCATATCGCTGTCTCACTCAGACTCAATACGACACTCAGAATACTATTCCTTTCA
CTCGCACTTATTGCAAGCATACGTTAAGTGGATGTCTCTTGCCGACGGGACCACCTTATGTTATTTCATC
ATGGTCTGGCCATTCTCATCGTGAGCTTCCGGGTGCTCGCATATCTGGCTCTAAGACTTCGGGCCCGACG
CAAGGAGTAGCCGACATATATCCGAAATAACTGCTTGTTTTT
