>Addgene plasmid #53441 | RP125 pUAST EGFP:Orco | addgene partial sequence | sequence record 91751 | Pry1 5'-ccttagcatgtccgtggggtttgaat-3'
AAGCTTGGCTGCATCCAACGCGTTGGGAGCTCTCCGGATCCAAGCTTGCATGCCTGCAGGTCGGAGTACT
GTCCTCCGAGCGGAGTACTGTCCTCCGAGCGGAGTACTGTCCTCCGAGCGGAGTACTGTCCTCCGAGCGG
AGTACTGTCCTCCGAGCGGAGACTCTAGCGAGCGCCGGAGTATAAATAGAGGCGCTTCGTCTACGGAGCG
ACAATTCAATTCAAACAAGCAAAGTGAACACGTCGCTAAGCGAAAGCTAAGCAAATAAACAAGCGCAGCT
GAACAAGCTAAACAATCTGCAGTAAAGTGCAAGTTAAAGTGAATCAATTAAAAGTAACCAGCAACCAAGT
AAATCAACTGCAACTACTGAAATCTGCCAAGAAGTAATTATTGAATACAAGAAGAGAACTCTGAATAGGG
AATTGGGAATTGCAAAACATGGTGAGCAAGGGCGAGGAGCTGTTCACCGGGGTGGTGCCCATCCTGGTCG
AGCTGGACGGCGACGTAAACGGCCACAAGTTCAGCGTGTCCGGCGAGGGCGAGGGCGATGCCACCTACGG
CAAGCTGACCCTGAAGTTCATCTGCACCACCGGCAAGCTGCCCGTGCCCTGGCCCACCCTCGTGACCACC
CTGACCTACGGCGTGCAGTGCTTCAGCCGCTACCCCGACCACATGAAGCAGCACGACTTCTTCAAGTCCG
CCATGCCCGAAGGCTACGTCCAGGAGCGCACCATCTTCTTCAAGGACGACGGCAACTACAAGACCCGCGC
CGAGGTGAAGTTCGAGGGCGACACCCTGGTGAACCGCATCGAGCTGAAGGGCATCGACTTCAAGGAGGAC
GGCAACATCCTGGGGCACAAGCTGGAGTACAACTACAACAGCCACAACGTCTAT
